Addgene plasmid #158372: MAC-SARS-CoV-2 Orf3a
Purpose: MAC-tagged gene expression
Depositing lab: Markku Varjosalo. Publication: Combined proximity labeling and affinity purification-mass spectrometry workflow for mapping and visualizing protein interaction networks. Liu X, Salokas K, Weldatsadik RG, Gawriyski L, Varjosalo M. Nat Protoc. 2020 Aug 10. pii: 10.1038/s41596-020-0365-x. doi: 10.1038/s41596-020-0365-x. PubMed 32778839.
Backbone
  Vector backbone: MAC-tag-C (#108077)
  Vector type: Mammalian Expression
Growth in bacteria
  Bacterial resistance: Ampicillin, 100 μg/mL
  Growth temperature: 37°C
  Growth strain: DH5alpha
  Copy number: High Copy
Gene/Insert
  Gene/Insert name: SARS-CoV-2 Orf3a
  Species: Other
  Entrez Gene: ORF3a (a.k.a. GU280_gp03)
  Tag / fusion protein: MAC-tag (C terminal on backbone)
  Cloning method: Gateway Cloning
Terms and licenses: Academic/Nonprofit Terms; Industry Terms
How to cite: MAC-SARS-CoV-2 Orf3a was a gift from Markku Varjosalo (Addgene plasmid # 158372 ; http://n2t.net/addgene:158372 ; RRID:Addgene_158372)
