[The description below was written by a language model from this plasmid's Addgene catalogue record and the feature table of its GenBank file.]
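Description:
MAC-SARS-CoV-2 Orf3a is a 7,155 bp mammalian expression plasmid built on the MAC-tag-C backbone, into which the SARS-CoV-2 accessory gene ORF3a was introduced by Gateway cloning. It is maintained in E. coli at high copy through a ColE1/pUC-type origin and selected with ampicillin via the beta-lactamase gene.

The insert lies between attB1 and attB2 recombination sites, although the feature table does not annotate the Orf3a coding region itself. Transcription is driven by the human CMV immediate-early enhancer and promoter, followed by two tet operator sites, so expression can be held off by the Tet repressor and induced with tetracycline or doxycycline in cells that supply TetR. Downstream of attB2, the backbone contributes the C-terminal MAC-tag, annotated here as two Strep-Tag II peptides, an HA epitope and the promiscuous biotin ligase BirA(R118G), also known as BirA* or BioID. The cassette ends with the bovine growth hormone polyadenylation signal.

An FRT site sits immediately upstream of a hygromycin resistance coding sequence with an SV40 poly(A) signal and no annotated promoter of its own. This arrangement is characteristic of FLP-mediated integration into a genomic FRT landing site that supplies the promoter, which would allow isogenic, inducible stable lines to be selected with hygromycin.

The tag design lets one construct serve two complementary interaction-mapping approaches. Strep-Tactin affinity purification captures stable complexes, BirA*-mediated proximity biotinylation captures nearby or transient partners, and both are read out by mass spectrometry. The HA epitope supports detection or localisation of the fusion protein. Here these methods are applied to finding host-cell partners of the viral Orf3a protein.
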