LOCUS       Exported 7155 bp ds-DNA circular SYN 12-MAY-2021
DEFINITION  MAC-tagged gene expression.
ACCESSION   .
VERSION     .
KEYWORDS    MAC-SARS-CoV-2 Orf3a
SOURCE      synthetic DNA construct
  ORGANISM  synthetic DNA construct
REFERENCE   1 (bases 1 to 7155)
  AUTHORS   Liu X, Salokas K, Weldatsadik RG, Gawriyski L, Varjosalo M
  TITLE     Combined proximity labeling and affinity purification-mass
            spectrometry workflow for mapping and visualizing protein
            interaction networks.
  JOURNAL   Nat Protoc. 2020 Aug 10. pii: 10.1038/s41596-020-0365-x. doi:
            10.1038/s41596-020-0365-x.
  PUBMED    32778839
REFERENCE   2 (bases 1 to 7155)
  AUTHORS   .
  TITLE     Direct Submission
  JOURNAL   Exported May 12, 2021 from SnapGene Server 1.1.58
            http://www.snapgene.com
FEATURES             Location/Qualifiers
     source          1..7155
                     /organism="synthetic DNA construct"
                     /mol_type="other DNA"
     enhancer        1..380
                     /label=CMV enhancer
                     /note="human cytomegalovirus immediate early enhancer"
     promoter        381..584
                     /label=CMV promoter
                     /note="human cytomegalovirus (CMV) immediate early
                     promoter"
     primer_bind     535..555
                     /label=CMV-F
                     /note="Human CMV immediate early promoter, forward primer"
     protein_bind    586..604
                     /gene="tetO"
                     /label=tet operator
                     /bound_moiety="tetracycline repressor TetR"
                     /note="bacterial operator O2 for the tetR and tetA genes"
     protein_bind    607..625
                     /gene="tetO"
                     /label=tet operator
                     /bound_moiety="tetracycline repressor TetR"
                     /note="bacterial operator O2 for the tetR and tetA genes"
     primer_bind     635..659
                     /label=LNCX
                     /note="Human CMV promoter, forward primer"
     protein_bind    802..826
                     /gene="mutant version of attB"
                     /label=attB1
                     /bound_moiety="BP Clonase(TM)"
                     /note="recombination site for the Gateway(R) BP reaction"
     protein_bind    complement(1658..1682)
                     /gene="mutant version of attB"
                     /label=attB2
                     /bound_moiety="BP Clonase(TM)"
                     /note="recombination site for the Gateway(R) BP reaction"
     CDS             1729..1752
                     /codon_start=1
                     /product="peptide that binds Strep-Tactin(R), an engineered
                     form of streptavidin"
                     /label=Strep-Tag II
                     /translation="WSHPQFEK"
     CDS             1789..1812
                     /codon_start=1
                     /product="peptide that binds Strep-Tactin(R), an engineered
                     form of streptavidin"
                     /label=Strep-Tag II
                     /translation="WSHPQFEK"
     CDS             1843..1869
                     /codon_start=1
                     /product="HA (human influenza hemagglutinin) epitope tag"
                     /label=HA
                     /translation="YPYDVPDYA"
     CDS             1870..2829
                     /codon_start=1
                     /product="promiscuous R118G mutant of the E. coli biotin
                     protein ligase (Cronan, 2005)"
                     /label=BirA(R118G)
                     /note="also known as BirA* or BioID"
                     /translation="KDNTVPLKLIALLANGEFHSGEQLGETLGMSRAAINKHIQTLRDW
                     GVDVFTVPGKGYSLPEPIQLLNAKQILGQLDGGSVAVLPVIDSTNQYLLDRIGELKSGD
                     ACIAEYQQAGRGGRGRKWFSPFGANLYLSMFWRLEQGPAAAIGLSLVIGIVMAEVLRKL
                     GADKVRVKWPNDLYLQDRKLAGILVELTGKTGDAAQIVIGAGINMAMRRVEESVVNQGW
                     ITLQEAGINLDRNTLAAMLIRELRAALELFEQEGLAPYLSRWEKLDNFINRPVKLIIGD
                     KEIFGISRGIDKQGALLLEQDGIIKPWMGGEISLRSAEK"
     primer_bind     complement(2873..2890)
                     /label=BGH-rev
                     /note="Bovine growth hormone terminator, reverse primer.
                     Also called BGH reverse"
     polyA_signal    2879..3103
                     /label=bGH poly(A) signal
                     /note="bovine growth hormone polyadenylation signal"
     primer_bind     complement(3236..3255)
                     /label=F1ori-R
                     /note="F1 origin, reverse primer"
     protein_bind    3387..3434
                     /label=FRT
                     /bound_moiety="FLP recombinase from the Saccharomyces
                     cerevisiae 2u plasmid"
                     /note="FLP-mediated recombination occurs in the 8-bp core
                     sequence TCTAGAAA (Turan and Bode, 2011)."
     CDS             3442..4464
                     /codon_start=1
                     /gene="aph(4)-Ia"
                     /product="aminoglycoside phosphotransferase from E. coli"
                     /label=HygR
                     /note="confers resistance to hygromycin"
                     /translation="KKPELTATSVEKFLIEKFDSVSDLMQLSEGEESRAFSFDVGGRGY
                     VLRVNSCADGFYKDRYVYRHFASAALPIPEVLDIGEFSESLTYCISRRAQGVTLQDLPE
                     TELPAVLQPVAEAMDAIAAADLSQTSGFGPFGPQGIGQYTTWRDFICAIADPHVYHWQT
                     VMDDTVSASVAQALDELMLWAEDCPEVRHLVHADFGSNNVLTDNGRITAVIDWSEAMFG
                     DSQYEVANIFFWRPWLACMEQQTRYFERRHPELAGSPRLRAYMLRIGLDQLYQSLVDGN
                     FDDAAWAQGRCDAIVRSGAGTVGRTQIARRSAAVWTDGCVEVLADSGNRRPSTRPRAKE
                     "
     polyA_signal    4594..4715
                     /label=SV40 poly(A) signal
                     /note="SV40 polyadenylation signal"
     primer_bind     complement(4631..4650)
                     /label=SV40pA-R
                     /note="SV40 polyA, reverse primer"
     primer_bind     4685..4704
                     /label=EBV-rev
                     /note="SV40 polyA terminator, reverse primer"
     primer_bind     complement(4764..4780)
                     /label=M13 rev
                     /note="common sequencing primer, one of multiple similar
                     variants"
     primer_bind     complement(4764..4780)
                     /label=M13 Reverse
                     /note="In lacZ gene. Also called M13-rev"
     primer_bind     complement(4777..4799)
                     /label=M13/pUC Reverse
                     /note="In lacZ gene"
     protein_bind    4788..4804
                     /label=lac operator
                     /bound_moiety="lac repressor encoded by lacI"
                     /note="The lac repressor binds to the lac operator to
                     inhibit transcription in E. coli. This inhibition can be
                     relieved by adding lactose or
                     isopropyl-beta-D-thiogalactopyranoside (IPTG)."
     promoter        complement(4812..4842)
                     /label=lac promoter
                     /note="promoter for the E. coli lac operon"
     protein_bind    4857..4878
                     /label=CAP binding site
                     /bound_moiety="E. coli catabolite activator protein"
                     /note="CAP binding activates transcription in the presence
                     of cAMP."
     primer_bind     complement(4995..5012)
                     /label=L4440
                     /note="L4440 vector, forward primer"
     rep_origin      complement(5166..5754)
                     /direction=LEFT
                     /label=ori
                     /note="high-copy-number ColE1/pMB1/pBR322/pUC origin of
                     replication"
     primer_bind     complement(5246..5265)
                     /label=pBR322ori-F
                     /note="pBR322 origin, forward primer"
     CDS             complement(5925..6785)
                     /codon_start=1
                     /gene="bla"
                     /product="beta-lactamase"
                     /label=AmpR
                     /note="confers resistance to ampicillin, carbenicillin, and
                     related antibiotics"
                     /translation="MSIQHFRVALIPFFAAFCLPVFAHPETLVKVKDAEDQLGARVGYI
                     ELDLNSGKILESFRPEERFPMMSTFKVLLCGAVLSRIDAGQEQLGRRIHYSQNDLVEYS
                     PVTEKHLTDGMTVRELCSAAITMSDNTAANLLLTTIGGPKELTAFLHNMGDHVTRLDRW
                     EPELNEAIPNDERDTTMPVAMATTLRKLLTGELLTLASRQQLIDWMEADKVAGPLLRSA
                     LPAGWFIADKSGAGERGSRGIIAALGPDGKPSRIVVIYTTGSQATMDERNRQIAEIGAS
                     LIKHW"
     primer_bind     6548..6567
                     /label=Amp-R
                     /note="Ampicillin resistance gene, reverse primer"
     promoter        complement(6786..6890)
                     /gene="bla"
                     /label=AmpR promoter
     primer_bind     complement(6965..6984)
                     /label=pRS-marker
                     /note="pRS vectors, use to sequence yeast selectable
                     marker"
ORIGIN
        1 gacattgatt attgactagt tattaatagt aatcaattac ggggtcatta gttcatagcc
       61 catatatgga gttccgcgtt acataactta cggtaaatgg cccgcctggc tgaccgccca
      121 acgacccccg cccattgacg tcaataatga cgtatgttcc catagtaacg ccaataggga
      181 ctttccattg acgtcaatgg gtggagtatt tacggtaaac tgcccacttg gcagtacatc
      241 aagtgtatca tatgccaagt acgcccccta ttgacgtcaa tgacggtaaa tggcccgcct
      301 ggcattatgc ccagtacatg accttatggg actttcctac ttggcagtac atctacgtat
      361 tagtcatcgc tattaccatg gtgatgcggt tttggcagta catcaatggg cgtggatagc
      421 ggtttgactc acggggattt ccaagtctcc accccattga cgtcaatggg agtttgtttt
      481 ggcaccaaaa tcaacgggac tttccaaaat gtcgtaacaa ctccgcccca ttgacgcaaa
      541 tgggcggtag gcgtgtacgg tgggaggtct atataagcag agctctccct atcagtgata
      601 gagatctccc tatcagtgat agagatcgtc gacgagctcg tttagtgaac cgtcagatcg
      661 cctggagacg ccatccacgc tgttttgacc tccatagaag acaccgggac cgatccagcc
      721 tccggactct agcgtttaaa cttaagcttg gtaccgagct cggatccact agtccagtgt
      781 ggtggaattc tgcagatatc aacaagtttg tacaaaaaag caggctccac catggacctt
      841 tttatgagaa tctttaccat cgggactgtc acactgaaac agggagaaat taaggacgcg
      901 accccgagtg actttgtgag ggccactgct acaattccca tccaagcctc tcttccattc
      961 ggctggctca tagtgggtgt ggcactgctc gcggtattcc agtcagcgtc taagatcata
     1021 acgctgaaga agagatggca gttggctctc agcaaaggtg ttcatttcgt ctgtaacctg
     1081 cttcttcttt tcgtcactgt ctattctcac ttgctcttgg ttgcagccgg gctggaagcc
     1141 ccgtttctgt atctgtacgc gctcgtttac ttcctccaga gcataaattt cgtacgaatt
     1201 attatgagac tctggttgtg ctggaagtgt cggagcaaga atcctctctt gtatgacgcc
     1261 aattacttcc tttgttggca cactaattgt tatgattact gcatacctta caatagcgtt
     1321 acctcatcca tagtaatcac ctccggtgac ggaacaacgt caccaatctc cgagcatgat
     1381 taccagattg gaggctatac ggaaaaatgg gagagtggtg tcaaggactg tgtggtgctg
     1441 catagctatt tcacaagcga ttattatcaa ctgtacagta cacagttgtc cacggatacc
     1501 ggggtcgagc atgtcacatt ttttatttat aacaagatcg ttgatgagcc agaggagcat
     1561 gtgcagatcc acacgataga tggaagctcc ggtgtagtga atccagtcat ggaaccgatc
     1621 tatgacgagc ccaccacgac cacatctgtg cccctggacc cagctttctt gtacaaagtg
     1681 gttgatatca aggccgccga catcaccagc ctgtacaaga aagtggggtg gagccatccc
     1741 cagttcgaga agggcggagg atctggcggc ggaagcggcg gaggaagctg gtcccaccct
     1801 cagtttgaga aaggcaccga gctgggcagc accatggcca gctaccccta cgacgtgccc
     1861 gactacgcca aggacaacac cgtgcccctg aagctgatcg ccctgctggc caacggcgag
     1921 ttccactctg gcgagcagct gggcgagaca ctgggcatga gcagagccgc catcaacaag
     1981 cacatccaga ccctgcggga ctggggcgtg gacgtgttca cagtgcccgg caagggctac
     2041 agcctgcccg agcccatcca gctgctgaac gccaagcaga tcctgggcca gctggatggc
     2101 ggatctgtgg ccgtgctgcc cgtgatcgac agcaccaacc agtatctgct cgaccggatc
     2161 ggcgagctga agtccggcga cgcctgtatc gccgagtacc agcaggccgg cagaggcggc
     2221 aggggcagaa agtggttcag ccccttcggc gccaacctgt acctgagcat gttctggaga
     2281 ctggaacagg gcccagccgc cgctattggc ctgagcctgg tcatcggcat cgtgatggcc
     2341 gaggtgctgc ggaagctggg cgccgacaaa gtgcgcgtga agtggcccaa cgacctgtat
     2401 ctgcaggacc ggaagctggc cggcatcctg gtggaactga ccggcaaaac aggcgacgcc
     2461 gcccagatcg tgatcggcgc tggcatcaac atggccatgc ggcgggtgga agagagcgtg
     2521 gtcaaccagg gctggatcac cctgcaggaa gccggcatca acctggaccg gaacaccctg
     2581 gccgccatgc tgatcagaga gctgagagcc gccctggaac tgttcgagca ggaaggcctg
     2641 gccccctacc tgagcagatg ggagaagctg gacaacttca tcaaccggcc cgtgaaactg
     2701 atcatcggcg acaaagagat cttcggcatc agccggggca tcgacaagca gggggccctg
     2761 ctcctggaac aggacggcat catcaagccc tggatgggcg gcgagatcag cctgcggagc
     2821 gccgagaagt gatgactcga gtctagaggg cccgtttaaa cccgctgatc agcctcgact
     2881 gtgccttcta gttgccagcc atctgttgtt tgcccctccc ccgtgccttc cttgaccctg
     2941 gaaggtgcca ctcccactgt cctttcctaa taaaatgagg aaattgcatc gcattgtctg
     3001 agtaggtgtc attctattct ggggggtggg gtggggcagg acagcaaggg ggaggattgg
     3061 gaagacaata gcaggcatgc tggggatgcg gtgggctcta tggcttctga ggcggaaaga
     3121 accagctggg gctctagggg gtatccccnn nnnnnnnnnn nnnnnnnnnn nnnnnnnnnn
     3181 nnnnnnnnnn nnnnnnnnnn nnnnnnnnnn nnnnnnnnnn nnnnnnnnnn nnnnnnnnnn
     3241 nnnnnnnnnn nnnnnnnnnn nnnnnnnnnn nncnnnnnnn nnnnnnnnnn nnnnnnnnnn
     3301 nnnnnnnnnn nnnnnnnnnn nnnnnnnnnn nnnnnnnnnn nnnnnnnnnn nnnnnnnnnn
     3361 nnnnagggtg atggttcacg tacctagaag ttcctattcc gaagttccta ttctctagaa
     3421 agtataggaa cttccttggc caaaaagcct gaactcaccg cgacgtctgt cgagaagttt
     3481 ctgatcgaaa agttcgacag cgtctccgac ctgatgcagc tctcggaggg cgaagaatct
     3541 cgtgctttca gcttcgatgt aggagggcgt ggatatgtcc tgcgggtaaa tagctgcgcc
     3601 gatggtttct acaaagatcg ttatgtttat cggcactttg catcggccgc gctcccgatt
     3661 ccggaagtgc ttgacattgg ggaattcagc gagagcctga cctattgcat ctcccgccgt
     3721 gcacagggtg tcacgttgca agacctgcct gaaaccgaac tgcccgctgt tctgcagccg
     3781 gtcgcggagg ccatggatgc gatcgctgcg gccgatctta gccagacgag cgggttcggc
     3841 ccattcggac cgcaaggaat cggtcaatac actacatggc gtgatttcat atgcgcgatt
     3901 gctgatcccc atgtgtatca ctggcaaact gtgatggacg acaccgtcag tgcgtccgtc
     3961 gcgcaggctc tcgatgagct gatgctttgg gccgaggact gccccgaagt ccggcacctc
     4021 gtgcacgcgg atttcggctc caacaatgtc ctgacggaca atggccgcat aacagcggtc
     4081 attgactgga gcgaggcgat gttcggggat tcccaatacg aggtcgccaa catcttcttc
     4141 tggaggccgt ggttggcttg tatggagcag cagacgcgct acttcgagcg gaggcatccg
     4201 gagcttgcag gatcgccgcg gctccgggcg tatatgctcc gcattggtct tgaccaactc
     4261 tatcagagct tggttgacgg caatttcgat gatgcagctt gggcgcaggg tcgatgcgac
     4321 gcaatcgtcc gatccggagc cgggactgtc gggcgtacac aaatcgcccg cagaagcgcg
     4381 gccgtctgga ccgatggctg tgtagaagta ctcgccgata gtggaaaccg acgccccagc
     4441 actcgtccga gggcaaagga atagcacgta ctacgagatt tcgattccac cgccgccttc
     4501 tatgaaaggt tgggcttcgg aatcgttttc cgggacgccg gctggatgat cctccagcgc
     4561 ggggatctca tgctggagtt cttcgcccac cccaacttgt ttattgcagc ttataatggt
     4621 tacaaataaa gcaatagcat cacaaatttc acaaataaag catttttttc actgcattct
     4681 agttgtggtt tgtccaaact catcaatgta tcttatcatg tctgtatacc gtcgacctct
     4741 agctagagct tggcgtaatc atggtcatag ctgtttcctg tgtgaaattg ttatccgctc
     4801 acaattccac acaacatacg agccggaagc ataaagtgta aagcctgggg tgcctaatga
     4861 gtgagctaac tcacattaat tgcgttgcgc tcactgcccg ctttccagtc gggaaacctg
     4921 tcgtgccagc tgcattaatg aatcggccaa cgcgcgggga gaggcggttt gcgtattggg
     4981 cgctcttccg cttcctcgct cactgactcg ctgcgctcgg tcgttcggct gcggcgagcg
     5041 gtatcagctc actcaaaggc ggtaatacgg ttatccacag aatcagggga taacgcagga
     5101 aagaacatgt gagcaaaagg ccagcaaaag gccaggaacc gtaaaaaggc cgcgttgctg
     5161 gcgtttttcc ataggctccg cccccctgac gagcatcaca aaaatcgacg ctcaagtcag
     5221 aggtggcgaa acccgacagg actataaaga taccaggcgt ttccccctgg aagctccctc
     5281 gtgcgctctc ctgttccgac cctgccgctt accggatacc tgtccgcctt tctcccttcg
     5341 ggaagcgtgg cgctttctca tagctcacgc tgtaggtatc tcagttcggt gtaggtcgtt
     5401 cgctccaagc tgggctgtgt gcacgaaccc cccgttcagc ccgaccgctg cgccttatcc
     5461 ggtaactatc gtcttgagtc caacccggta agacacgact tatcgccact ggcagcagcc
     5521 actggtaaca ggattagcag agcgaggtat gtaggcggtg ctacagagtt cttgaagtgg
     5581 tggcctaact acggctacac tagaagaaca gtatttggta tctgcgctct gctgaagcca
     5641 gttaccttcg gaaaaagagt tggtagctct tgatccggca aacaaaccac cgctggtagc
     5701 ggtggttttt ttgtttgcaa gcagcagatt acgcgcagaa aaaaaggatc tcaagaagat
     5761 cctttgatct tttctacggg gtctgacgct cagtggaacg aaaactcacg ttaagggatt
     5821 ttggtcatga gattatcaaa aaggatcttc acctagatcc ttttaaatta aaaatgaagt
     5881 tttaaatcaa tctaaagtat atatgagtaa acttggtctg acagttacca atgcttaatc
     5941 agtgaggcac ctatctcagc gatctgtcta tttcgttcat ccatagttgc ctgactcccc
     6001 gtcgtgtaga taactacgat acgggagggc ttaccatctg gccccagtgc tgcaatgata
     6061 ccgcgagacc cacgctcacc ggctccagat ttatcagcaa taaaccagcc agccggaagg
     6121 gccgagcgca gaagtggtcc tgcaacttta tccgcctcca tccagtctat taattgttgc
     6181 cgggaagcta gagtaagtag ttcgccagtt aatagtttgc gcaacgttgt tgccattgct
     6241 acaggcatcg tggtgtcacg ctcgtcgttt ggtatggctt cattcagctc cggttcccaa
     6301 cgatcaaggc gagttacatg atcccccatg ttgtgcaaaa aagcggttag ctccttcggt
     6361 cctccgatcg ttgtcagaag taagttggcc gcagtgttat cactcatggt tatggcagca
     6421 ctgcataatt ctcttactgt catgccatcc gtaagatgct tttctgtgac tggtgagtac
     6481 tcaaccaagt cattctgaga atagtgtatg cggcgaccga gttgctcttg cccggcgtca
     6541 atacgggata ataccgcgcc acatagcaga actttaaaag tgctcatcat tggaaaacgt
     6601 tcttcggggc gaaaactctc aaggatctta ccgctgttga gatccagttc gatgtaaccc
     6661 actcgtgcac ccaactgatc ttcagcatct tttactttca ccagcgtttc tgggtgagca
     6721 aaaacaggaa ggcaaaatgc cgcaaaaaag ggaataaggg cgacacggaa atgttgaata
     6781 ctcatactct tcctttttca atattattga agcatttatc agggttattg tctcatgagc
     6841 ggatacatat ttgaatgtat ttagaaaaat aaacaaatag gggttccgcg cacatttccc
     6901 cgaaaagtgc cacctgacgt cgacggatcg ggagatctcc cgatccccta tggtgcactc
     6961 tcagtacaat ctgctctgat gccgcatagt taagccagta tctgctccct gcttgtgtgt
     7021 tggaggtcgc tgagtagtgc gcgagcaaaa tttaagctac aacaaggcaa ggcttgaccg
     7081 acaattgcat gaagaatctg cttagggtta ggcgttttgc gctgcttcgc gatgtacggg
     7141 ccagatatac gcgtt
//
